Addgene plasmid #24301: p3xFLAG-CMV14-mULK1
Depositing lab: Noboru Mizushima. Depositing organization: Institute of Science Tokyo. Publication: Nutrient-dependent mTORC1 association with the ULK1-Atg13-FIP200 complex required for autophagy. Hosokawa N, Hara T, Kaizuka T, Kishi C, Takamura A, Miura Y, Iemura S, Natsume T, Takehana K, Yamada N, Guan JL, Oshiro N, Mizushima N. Mol Biol Cell. 2009 Apr . 20(7):1981-91. 10.1091/mbc.e08-12-1248 PubMed 19211835.
Backbone
  Vector backbone: p3xFLAG-CMV14
  Backbone manufacturer: sigma-aldrich
  Backbone size w/o insert (bp): 6299
  Vector type: Mammalian Expression
  Selectable markers: Neomycin (select with G418)
Growth in bacteria
  Bacterial resistance: Ampicillin, 100 μg/mL
  Growth temperature: 37°C
  Growth strain: DH5alpha
  Copy number: High Copy
Gene/Insert
  Gene/Insert name: a novel protein kinase structurally related to C. elegans UNC-51 (alt name: ULK1)
  Species: M. musculus (mouse)
  Insert size (bp): 3614
  GenBank ID: AF053756
  Entrez Gene: Ulk1 (a.k.a. AU041434, Unc51.1, mKIAA0722)
  Tag / fusion protein: 3xFLAG (C terminal on backbone)
  Cloning method: Restriction Enzyme; 5′ cloning site EcoRI (not destroyed); 3′ cloning site EcoRI (not destroyed)
  Sequencing primers: 5′ CMV 30 sequencing primer; 3′ CMV 24 sequencing primer
Terms and licenses: Academic/Nonprofit Terms; Industry Terms: Not Available to Industry
How to cite: p3xFLAG-CMV14-mULK1 was a gift from Noboru Mizushima (Addgene plasmid # 24301 ; http://n2t.net/addgene:24301 ; RRID:Addgene_24301)
