[The description below was written by a language model from this plasmid's Addgene catalogue record.]
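Description:
p3xFLAG-CMV14-mULK1 is a mammalian expression plasmid built on the commercial p3xFLAG-CMV14 backbone (about 6.3 kb without insert). It carries the mouse Ulk1 cDNA, which encodes a serine/threonine protein kinase related to C. elegans UNC-51. The insert of roughly 3.6 kb was placed into the vector by restriction cloning using EcoRI at both ends, and both sites remain intact. Because a single enzyme flanks the insert, its orientation cannot be inferred from the cloning sites alone. The backbone supplies a C-terminal 3xFLAG epitope, so ULK1 is expected to be produced as a fusion with three tandem FLAG repeats at its carboxyl end. This allows detection and immunoprecipitation with anti-FLAG antibodies. The record does not list the promoter as a separate field, but the backbone name and the CMV sequencing primers point to expression from the cytomegalovirus immediate-early promoter, a strong constitutive element in most mammalian cell lines.

In bacteria the plasmid is maintained at high copy number under ampicillin selection. In mammalian cells a neomycin resistance marker permits G418 selection of stable transfectants, in addition to transient use. No feature table accompanies the record, so elements such as the origin of replication and polyadenylation signals are not documented here.

The associated publication concerns the nutrient-dependent association of mTORC1 with the ULK1-Atg13-FIP200 complex required for autophagy. That context suggests the construct was used to express tagged ULK1 for studying protein interactions and the regulation of autophagy initiation in mammalian cells.
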