>Addgene plasmid #24301 | p3xFLAG-CMV14-mULK1 | addgene partial sequence | sequence record 30574 | 24301 with hGH-pA-R
CTTGCCCCTTGCTCCATACCACCCCCCTCCACCCCATAATATTATAGAAGGACACCTAGTCAGACAAAAT
GATGCAACTTAATTTTATTAGGACAAGGCTGGTGGGCACTGGAGTGGCAACTTCCAGGGCCAGGAGAGGC
ACTGGGGAGGGGTCACAGGGATGCCACCCGGGATCACTACTTGTCATCGTCATCCTTGTAGTCGATGTCA
TGATCTTTATAATCACCGTCATGGTCTTTGTAGTCAGCCCGGGATCCTCTAGAGTCGACTGGTACCGATA
TCAGATCTATCGATGAATTCGCGGCATAGACACCACTCAGCAGGGCCGAGAGTCTCCTCTCAATGCACAG
CTTGCATTTGGCAATGTTCTCAATGTCTGCCTGGTCCGTGAGAGTGTGCTGCAACCCCTCCAGCAATAGC
AGGGCTTTGTGATATCTCGGTACACAGCCCTCTCGGTGCTGGAACATCTCATCAAGGGCAGCTGATTGTA
CCATTTGCACAGCATGGCTGAGGATGAGCCGCTCTGCAGTGACACCATGGATCCCGTCCAGCAGCCGTTG
TTTGTCCAGAAAGAAGCGCTGAAGTCGCAAGCTGAGGCCCTGGCAGGATACCACGCTGGCCTTGTACAGC
TCATTTAGTCTGCGTACCACCTGCTTCACAGTAGATGAAAGGCAGAGTTTGCCAGCTCGAATCTGGTCAA
TGGCAGTCTGTAGGCCTGAGGACAGCAGCTCAGCCACCTTCAAGTACAGAACCAGTTGCTCTGCAAAGCC
CCACTCTCGGCTCAACTGACTGATCTGGTCAGCCACCACACTTTCCTGGAGCTGGTACTCA
